Addgene plasmid #56269: IFP1.4-H2B-6
Purpose: Localization: Nucleus/Histones, Excitation: 684, Emission: 708
Depositing lab: Michael Davidson. Depositing organization: Florida State University, Tallahassee.
Backbone
  Vector backbone: IFP1.4
  Backbone size w/o insert (bp): 4750
  Vector type: Mammalian Expression
  Selectable markers: Neomycin (select with G418)
Growth in bacteria
  Bacterial resistance: Kanamycin, 50 μg/mL
  Growth temperature: 37°C
  Growth strain: DH5alpha
  Copy number: High Copy
Gene/Insert
  Gene/Insert name: H2B (alt names: Human Histone H2B; NM_021058.3)
  Species: H. sapiens (human)
  Mutation: D26G and V119I in H2B
  Entrez Gene: H2BC11 (a.k.a. H2B/r, H2BFR, H2BJ, HIST1H2BJ)
  Promoter: CMV
  Tag / fusion protein: IFP1.4
  Cloning method: Unknown
  Sequencing primers: 5′ CMV-F; 3′ SV40pA-R
Terms and licenses: Academic/Nonprofit Terms; Industry Terms
Depositor comments: . Excitation = 684; Emission = 708
How to cite: IFP1.4-H2B-6 was a gift from Michael Davidson (Addgene plasmid # 56269 ; http://n2t.net/addgene:56269 ; RRID:Addgene_56269)
