[The description below was written by a language model from this plasmid's Addgene catalogue record and pLannotate feature annotations shown in this document.]
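Description:
IFP1.4-H2B-6 is a mammalian expression plasmid that produces human histone H2B fused to the near-infrared fluorescent protein IFP1.4, giving a marker for the nucleus and chromatin. The sequenced record is 5,352 nt. In the feature table, the CMV immediate early enhancer and promoter are followed by a remnant of the multiple cloning site, the H2B coding sequence (HIST1H2BJ/H2BC11), a short gap that presumably serves as a linker, and then the IFP1.4 coding sequence, so the fluorescent protein sits at the C-terminus of the histone. The transcript ends at an SV40 polyadenylation signal; the small "large T antigen" fragment annotated just upstream of it probably reflects SV40-derived sequence around that terminator rather than an expressed product. The H2B insert carries two recorded substitutions, D26G and V119I.

The backbone has a high-copy ColE1/pUC-type origin for propagation in E. coli and an f1 origin. A single NeoR/KanR gene (Tn5 aminoglycoside phosphotransferase) is placed behind tandem bacterial (bla) and SV40 early promoters and is followed by an HSV TK polyadenylation signal. This gene therefore gives kanamycin resistance in bacteria and G418 selection in mammalian cells. The short ble and bGH poly(A) fragments appear to be incidental partial matches.

IFP1.4 is derived from a Deinococcus radiodurans bacteriophytochrome and needs the cofactor biliverdin to fluoresce, with recorded excitation at 684 nm and emission at 708 nm. The construct suits far-red imaging of nuclei and histone-associated chromatin in transfected cells, including alongside visible-range fluorophores. The cloning method is not recorded.
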