Features (pLannotate 1.2.2; 16 found; start..end, strand, type, name):
     22..325     +  enhancer       CMV enhancer: human cytomegalovirus immediate early enhancer
    326..529     +  promoter       CMV promoter: human cytomegalovirus (CMV) immediate early promoter
    552..613     +  misc_feature   MCS (fragment): multiple cloning site
    618..995     +  CDS            H2B: human histone H2B; HIST1H2BJ
   1014..1976    +  CDS            iFP1.4: iFP1.4 is a basic (constitutively fluorescent) near ir fluorescent protein published in 2009, derived from Deinococcus radiodurans. It has low acid sensitivity. It requires the cofactor biliverdin for fluorescence.
   1995..2078    +  CDS            large T antigen (fragment): large T antigen from SV40 (simian virus 40)
   2101..2222    +  polyA_signal   SV40 poly(A) signal: SV40 polyadenylation signal
   2256..2684    -  rep_origin     f1 ori (sequence partly withheld): f1 bacteriophage origin of replication; arrow indicates direction of (+) strand synthesis
   2711..2815    +  promoter       AmpR promoter: bla
   2817..3174    +  promoter       SV40 promoter: SV40 enhancer and early promoter
   3209..4003    +  CDS            NeoR/KanR: aminoglycoside phosphotransferase from Tn5; aph(3')-II (or nptII); confers resistance to neomycin, kanamycin, and G418 (Geneticin®)
   4024..4176    +  CDS            ble (fragment): BLE_KLEPN - Experimental evidence at protein level: Swiss-Prot protein existence level 1. Binding protein with a strong affinity to the bleomycin family of antibiotics. Binds to CL990; an antimitotic-antibiotic compound. From Klebsiella pneumoniae.
   4235..4282    +  polyA_signal   HSV TK poly(A) signal: herpes simplex virus thymidine kinase polyadenylation signal (Cole and Stacy, 1985)
   4373..4389    -  polyA_signal   bGH poly(A) signal (fragment): bovine growth hormone polyadenylation signal
   4611..5199    +  rep_origin     ori: high-copy-number ColE1/pMB1/pBR322/pUC origin of replication
   5314..5352    +  enhancer       CMV enhancer (fragment): human cytomegalovirus immediate early enhancer
>Addgene plasmid #56269 | IFP1.4-H2B-6 | addgene full sequence | sequence record 320809 | Addgene NGS Result
TAGCCCATATATGGAGTTCCGCGTTACATAACTTACGGTAAATGGCCCGCCTGGCTGACCGCCCAACGAC
CCCCGCCCATTGACGTCAATAATGACGTATGTTCCCATAGTAACGCCAATAGGGACTTTCCATTGACGTC
AATGGGTGGAGTATTTACGGTAAACTGCCCACTTGGCAGTACATCAAGTGTATCATATGCCAAGTACGCC
CCCTATTGACGTCAATGACGGTAAATGGCCCGCCTGGCATTATGCCCAGTACATGACCTTATGGGACTTT
CCTACTTGGCAGTACATCTACGTATTAGTCATCGCTATTACCATGGTGATGCGGTTTTGGCAGTACATCA
ATGGGCGTGGATAGCGGTTTGACTCACGGGGATTTCCAAGTCTCCACCCCATTGACGTCAATGGGAGTTT
GTTTTGGCACCAAAATCAACGGGACTTTCCAAAATGTCGTAACAACTCCGCCCCATTGACGCAAATGGGC
GGTAGGCGTGTACGGTGGGAGGTCTATATAAGCAGAGCTGGTTTAGTGAACCGTCAGATCCGCTAGCGCT
ACCGGACTCAGATCTCGAGCTCAAGCTTCGAATTCTGCAGTCGACGGTACCGCCACCATGCCAGAGCCAG
CGAAGTCTGCTCCCGCCCCGAAAAAGGGCTCCAAGAAGGCGGTGACTAAGGCGCAGAAGAAAGGCGGCAA
GAAGCGCAAGCGCAGCCGCAAGGAGAGCTATTCCATCTATGTGTACAAGGTTCTGAAGCAGGTCCACCCT
GACACCGGCATTTCGTCCAAGGCCATGGGCATCATGAATTCGTTTGTGAACGACATTTTCGAGCGCATCG
CAGGTGAGGCTTCCCGCCTGGCGCATTACAACAAGCGCTCGACCATCACCTCCAGGGAGATCCAGACGGC
CGTGCGCCTGCTGCTGCCTGGGGAGTTGGCCAAGCACGCCGTGTCCGAGGGTACTAAGGCCATCACCAAG
TACACCAGCGCTAAGGATCCACCGGTCGCCACCATGGCTCGGGACCCTCTGCCATTCTTTCCACCTCTGT
ACCTGGGCGGCCCTGAGATTACAACCGAGAACTGCGAGAGAGAGCCTATCCACATTCCTGGGTCCATCCA
GCCACACGGGGCTCTGCTCACAGCTGACGGCCACTCCGGCGAGGTGCTCCAAGTGTCCCTGAATGCCGCT
ACCTTCCTGGGCCAGGAGCCTACTGTGCTGCGGGGGCAGACCCTGGCTGCCCTGCTCCCCGAGCAGTGGC
CAGCCCTGCAGGCAGCCCTGCCCCCAGGATGTCCAGATGCCCTCCAATACAGGGCCACCCTCGACTGGCC
AGCTGCTGGGCACCTCAGCCTGACTGTGCATCGGGTGGCTGAACTCCTGATCCTGGAGTTCGAACCTACC
GAGGCCTGGGACAGCATTGGCCCTCACGCCCTGAGGAACGCCATGTTTGCTCTGGAAAGCGCTCCAAACC
TGCGGGCTCTGGCCGAAGTCGCAACACAAACTGTGAGAGAACTGACTGGCTTCGATCGGGTGATGCTGTA
CAAATTTGCCCCTGACGCCACTGGAGAGATGATTGCTGAGGCCAGACGGGAGGGCATGCAGGCTTTTCTG
GGCCACAGGTTTCCCGCATCCACCACCCCTGCACAAGCTAGGGCCCTCTACACAAGACACCTGCTCCGGC
TGACCGCAGACACCAGGGCTGCAGCAGTGCCCCTCGACCCCGTGCTGAATCCCCAGACAAATGCTCCTAC
ACCTCTGGGCGGAGCTGTCCTCAGAGCTACATCCCCAATGCACATGCAGTACCTGAGGAATATGGGAGTG
GGCTCCTCCCTGAGCGTCAGCGTCGTGGTCGGCGGCCAGCTGTGGGGACTGATTGTCTGCCACCATCAGA
CACCCTACGTGCTGCCACCCGATCTGCGGACCACCCTGGAGGAGCTGGGGAGAAAGCTGTCCGGGCAGGT
GCAGAGGAAAGAAGCCTGAGCGGCCGCGACTCTAGATCATAATCAGCCATACCACATTTGTAGAGGTTTT
ACTTGCTTTAAAAAACCTCCCACACCTCCCCCTGAACCTGAAACATAAAATGAATGCAATTGTTGTTGTT
AACTTGTTTATTGCAGCTTATAATGGTTACAAATAAAGCAATAGCATCACAAATTTCACAAATAAAGCAT
TTTTTTCACTGCATTCTAGTTGTGGTTTGTCCAAACTCATCAATGTATCTTAAGGCGTAAATTGTAAGCG
TTAATATTTTGTTAAAATTCGCGTTAAATTTTTGTTAAATCAGCTCATTTTTTAACCAATAGGCCGAAAT
CGGCAAAATCCCTTATAAATCAAAAGAATAGACCGAGATAGGGT
[37 nt withheld, positions 2355-2391]
AAAGAACGTGGACTCCAACGTCAAAGG
[49 nt withheld, positions 2419-2467]
T
[91 nt withheld, positions 2469-2559]
G
[124 nt withheld, positions 2561-2684]
CAGGTGGCACTTTTCGGGGAAATGTGCGCGGAACCCCTATTTGTTTATTTTTCTAAATACATTCAAATAT
GTATCCGCTCATGAGACAATAACCCTGATAAATGCTTCAATAATATTGAAAAAGGAAGAGTCCTGAGGCG
GAAAGAACCAGCTGTGGAATGTGTGTCAGTTAGGGTGTGGAAAGTCCCCAGGCTCCCCAGCAGGCAGAAG
TATGCAAAGCATGCATCTCAATTAGTCAGCAACCAGGTGTGGAAAGTCCCCAGGCTCCCCAGCAGGCAGA
AGTATGCAAAGCATGCATCTCAATTAGTCAGCAACCATAGTCCCGCCCCTAACTCCGCCCATCCCGCCCC
TAACTCCGCCCAGTTCCGCCCATTCTCCGCCCCATGGCTGACTAATTTTTTTTATTTATGCAGAGGCCGA
GGCCGCCTCGGCCTCTGAGCTATTCCAGAAGTAGTGAGGAGGCTTTTTTGGAGGCCTAGGCTTTTGCAAA
GATCGATCAAGAGACAGGATGAGGATCGTTTCGCATGATTGAACAAGATGGATTGCACGCAGGTTCTCCG
GCCGCTTGGGTGGAGAGGCTATTCGGCTATGACTGGGCACAACAGACAATCGGCTGCTCTGATGCCGCCG
TGTTCCGGCTGTCAGCGCAGGGGCGCCCGGTTCTTTTTGTCAAGACCGACCTGTCCGGTGCCCTGAATGA
ACTGCAAGACGAGGCAGCGCGGCTATCGTGGCTGGCCACGACGGGCGTTCCTTGCGCAGCTGTGCTCGAC
GTTGTCACTGAAGCGGGAAGGGACTGGCTGCTATTGGGCGAAGTGCCGGGGCAGGATCTCCTGTCATCTC
ACCTTGCTCCTGCCGAGAAAGTATCCATCATGGCTGATGCAATGCGGCGGCTGCATACGCTTGATCCGGC
TACCTGCCCATTCGACCACCAAGCGAAACATCGCATCGAGCGAGCACGTACTCGGATGGAAGCCGGTCTT
GTCGATCAGGATGATCTGGACGAAGAGCATCAGGGGCTCGCGCCAGCCGAACTGTTCGCCAGGCTCAAGG
CGAGCATGCCCGACGGCGAGGATCTCGTCGTGACCCATGGCGATGCCTGCTTGCCGAATATCATGGTGGA
AAATGGCCGCTTTTCTGGATTCATCGACTGTGGCCGGCTGGGTGTGGCGGACCGCTATCAGGACATAGCG
TTGGCTACCCGTGATATTGCTGAAGAGCTTGGCGGCGAATGGGCTGACCGCTTCCTCGTGCTTTACGGTA
TCGCCGCTCCCGATTCGCAGCGCATCGCCTTCTATCGCCTTCTTGACGAGTTCTTCTGAGCGGGACTCTG
GGGTTCGAAATGACCGACCAAGCGACGCCCAACCTGCCATCACGAGATTTCGATTCCACCGCCGCCTTCT
ATGAAAGGTTGGGCTTCGGAATCGTTTTCCGGGACGCCGGCTGGATGATCCTCCAGCGCGGGGATCTCAT
GCTGGAGTTCTTCGCCCACCCTAGGGGGAGGCTAACTGAAACACGGAAGGAGACAATACCGGAAGGAACC
CGCGCTATGACGGCAATAAAAAGACAGAATAAAACGCACGGTGTTGGGTCGTTTGTTCATAAACGCGGGG
TTCGGTCCCAGGGCTGGCACTCTGTCGATACCCCACCGAGACCCCATTGGGGCCAATACGCCCGCGTTTC
TTCCTTTTCCCCACCCCACCCCCCAAGTTCGGGTGAAGGCCCAGGGCTCGCAGCCAACGTCGGGGCGGCA
GGCCCTGCCATAGCCTCAGGTTACTCATATATACTTTAGATTGATTTAAAACTTCATTTTTAATTTAAAA
GGATCTAGGTGAAGATCCTTTTTGATAATCTCATGACCAAAATCCCTTAACGTGAGTTTTCGTTCCACTG
AGCGTCAGACCCCGTAGAAAAGATCAAAGGATCTTCTTGAGATCCTTTTTTTCTGCGCGTAATCTGCTGC
TTGCAAACAAAAAAACCACCGCTACCAGCGGTGGTTTGTTTGCCGGATCAAGAGCTACCAACTCTTTTTC
CGAAGGTAACTGGCTTCAGCAGAGCGCAGATACCAAATACTGTTCTTCTAGTGTAGCCGTAGTTAGGCCA
CCACTTCAAGAACTCTGTAGCACCGCCTACATACCTCGCTCTGCTAATCCTGTTACCAGTGGCTGCTGCC
AGTGGCGATAAGTCGTGTCTTACCGGGTTGGACTCAAGACGATAGTTACCGGATAAGGCGCAGCGGTCGG
GCTGAACGGGGGGTTCGTGCACACAGCCCAGCTTGGAGCGAACGACCTACACCGAACTGAGATACCTACA
GCGTGAGCTATGAGAAAGCGCCACGCTTCCCGAAGGGAGAAAGGCGGACAGGTATCCGGTAAGCGGCAGG
GTCGGAACAGGAGAGCGCACGAGGGAGCTTCCAGGGGGAAACGCCTGGTATCTTTATAGTCCTGTCGGGT
TTCGCCACCTCTGACTTGAGCGTCGATTTTTGTGATGCTCGTCAGGGGGGCGGAGCCTATGGAAAAACGC
CAGCAACGCGGCCTTTTTACGGTTCCTGGCCTTTTGCTGGCCTTTTGCTCACATGTTCTTTCCTGCGTTA
TCCCCTGATTCTGTGGATAACCGTATTACCGCCATGCATTAGTTATTAATAGTAATCAATTACGGGGTCA
TTAGTTCA
