>Addgene plasmid #56269 | IFP1.4-H2B-6 | addgene partial sequence | sequence record 125158 | CMV-F 5'-CGCAAATGGGCGGTAGGCGTG-3'
AGCAGAGCTGGTTTAGTGAACCGTCAGATCCGCTAGCGCTACCGGACTCAGATCTCGAGCTCAAGCTTCG
AATTCTGCAGTCGACGGTACCGCCACCATGCCAGAGCCAGCGAAGTCTGCTCCCGCCCCGAAAAAGGGCT
CCAAGAAGGCGGTGACTAAGGCGCAGAAGAAAGGCGGCAAGAAGCGCAAGCGCAGCCGCAAGGAGAGCTA
TTCCATCTATGTGTACAAGGTTCTGAAGCAGGTCCACCCTGACACCGGCATTTCGTCCAAGGCCATGGGC
ATCATGAATTCGTTTGTGAACGACATTTTCGAGCGCATCGCAGGTGAGGCTTCCCGCCTGGCGCATTACA
ACAAGCGCTCGACCATCACCTCCAGGGAGATCCAGACGGCCGTGCGCCTGCTGCTGCCTGGGGAGTTGGC
CAAGCACGCCGTGTCCGAGGGTACTAAGGCCATCACCAAGTACACCAGCGCTAAGGATCCACCGGTCGCC
ACCATGGCTCGGGACCCTCTGCCATTCTTTCCACCTCTGTACCTGGGCGGCCCTGAGATTACAACCGAGA
ACTGCGAGAGAGAGCCTATCCACATTCCTGGGTCCATCCAGCCACACGGGGCTCTGCTCACAGCTGACGG
CCACTCCGGCGAGGTGCTCCAAGTGTCCCTGAATGCCGCTACCTTCCTGGGCCAGGAGCCTACTGTGCTG
CGGGGGCAGACCCTGGCTGCCCTGCTCCCCGAGCAGTGGCCAGCCCTGCAGGCAGCCCTGCCCCCAGGAT
GTCCAGATGCCCTCCAATACAGGGCCACCCTCGACTGGCCAGCTGCTGGGCACCTCAGCCTGACTGTGCA
TCGGGTGGCTGAACTCCTGATCCTGGAGTTCGAACCTACCGAGGCCTGGG
